Addgene plasmid #159910: pAAV-CMV-FLEXfrt-SaCas9-U6-sgNtsr1
Purpose: Mutagenesis of Ntsr1
Depositing lab: Larry Zweifel. Depositing organization: University of Washington.
Backbone
  Vector backbone: pAAV-FLEXfrt-SaCas9-U6-sgRNA
  Backbone manufacturer: Larry Zweifel (Addgene plasmid # 124845)
  Vector type: Mouse Targeting, AAV, CRISPR
Growth in bacteria
  Bacterial resistance: Ampicillin, 100 μg/mL
  Growth temperature: 37°C
  Growth strain: NEB Stable
  Copy number: High Copy
Gene/Insert
  Gene/Insert name: Ntsr1
  gRNA/shRNA sequence: GCATCGTCTCCAGTCCGAACT
  Species: M. musculus (mouse)
  Entrez Gene: Ntsr1 (a.k.a. NT-1R, NTR-1, NTR1)
  Cloning method: Restriction Enzyme; 5′ cloning site Unknown (unknown if destroyed); 3′ cloning site Unknown (unknown if destroyed)
Terms and licenses: Academic/Nonprofit Terms; Industry Terms: Not Available to Industry
How to cite: pAAV-CMV-FLEXfrt-SaCas9-U6-sgNtsr1 was a gift from Larry Zweifel (Addgene plasmid # 159910 ; http://n2t.net/addgene:159910 ; RRID:Addgene_159910)
