[The description below was written by a language model from this plasmid's Addgene catalogue record and the feature table of its GenBank file.]
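Description:
pAAV-CMV-FLEXfrt-SaCas9-U6-sgNtsr1 is a 7.7 kb AAV transfer plasmid for recombinase-dependent CRISPR mutagenesis of the mouse neurotensin receptor 1 gene (Ntsr1). It derives from the pAAV-FLEXfrt-SaCas9-U6-sgRNA backbone, into which an Ntsr1-targeting guide was cloned. The plasmid is maintained in bacteria through a high-copy ColE1/pUC-type origin with ampicillin selection (AmpR, beta-lactamase), and it also carries an f1 phage origin. Two AAV2 inverted terminal repeats flank the payload, so that the sequence between them can be packaged into recombinant AAV particles for delivery to mouse tissue. A recombination-deficient growth strain is recorded, consistent with the instability of ITRs.

Between the ITRs are two expression units. The first pairs the CMV enhancer and promoter with a Staphylococcus aureus Cas9 coding sequence that carries an N-terminal SV40 NLS, a C-terminal nucleoplasmin NLS and a 3xHA epitope tag, followed by a bGH polyadenylation signal. This entire open reading frame is annotated on the complementary strand relative to the promoter, so it is inactive as supplied. The FLEXfrt design uses FRT-type sites so that FLP recombinase inverts the cassette into the sense orientation, restricting nuclease expression to FLP-expressing cells. Only one minimal FRT site is annotated in the feature table, upstream of the cassette; the remaining sites implied by the name are not annotated. The second unit is a human U6 Pol III promoter driving the Ntsr1 spacer fused to the SaCas9 guide RNA scaffold. SaCas9 is small enough for nuclease and guide to fit in a single AAV genome, allowing cell-type-specific disruption of Ntsr1 from one virus, with the HA tag available for detecting Cas9 expression.
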