LOCUS       Exported 7726 bp ds-DNA circular SYN 13-MAY-2021
DEFINITION  Mutagenesis of Ntsr1.
ACCESSION   .
VERSION     .
KEYWORDS    pAAV-CMV-FLEXfrt-SaCas9-U6-sgNtsr1
SOURCE      synthetic DNA construct
  ORGANISM  synthetic DNA construct
REFERENCE   1 (bases 1 to 7726)
  TITLE     Zweifel CRISPR AAV plasmids
REFERENCE   2 (bases 1 to 7726)
  AUTHORS   .
  TITLE     Direct Submission
  JOURNAL   Exported May 13, 2021 from SnapGene Server 1.1.58
            http://www.snapgene.com
FEATURES             Location/Qualifiers
     source          1..7726
                     /organism="synthetic DNA construct"
                     /mol_type="other DNA"
     enhancer        1..380
                     /label=CMV enhancer
                     /note="human cytomegalovirus immediate early enhancer"
     promoter        381..584
                     /label=CMV promoter
                     /note="human cytomegalovirus (CMV) immediate early
                     promoter"
     primer_bind     535..555
                     /label=CMV-F
                     /note="Human CMV immediate early promoter, forward primer"
     protein_bind    627..660
                     /label=FRT (minimal)
                     /bound_moiety="FLP recombinase from the Saccharomyces
                     cerevisiae 2u plasmid"
                     /note="supports FLP-mediated excision but not integration
                     (Turan and Bode, 2011)"
     CDS             complement(732..812)
                     /codon_start=1
                     /product="three tandem HA epitope tags"
                     /label=3xHA
                     /translation="YPYDVPDYAYPYDVPDYAYPYDVPDYA"
     CDS             complement(819..866)
                     /codon_start=1
                     /product="bipartite nuclear localization signal from
                     nucleoplasmin"
                     /label=nucleoplasmin NLS
                     /translation="KRPAATRKAGQAKKKK"
     CDS             complement(867..4022)
                     /codon_start=1
                     /product="Cas9 endonuclease from the Staphylococcus aureus
                     Type II CRISPR/Cas system"
                     /label=SaCas9
                     /note="generates RNA-guided double strand breaks in DNA"
                     /translation="KRNYILGLDIGITSVGYGIIDYETRDVIDAGVRLFKEANVENNEG
                     RRSKRGARRLKRRRRHRIQRVKKLLFDYNLLTDHSELSGINPYEARVKGLSQKLSEEEF
                     SAALLHLAKRRGVHNVNEVEEDTGNELSTKEQISRNSKALEEKYVAELQLERLKKDGEV
                     RGSINRFKTSDYVKEAKQLLKVQKAYHQLDQSFIDTYIDLLETRRTYYEGPGEGSPFGW
                     KDIKEWYEMLMGHCTYFPEELRSVKYAYNADLYNALNDLNNLVITRDENEKLEYYEKFQ
                     IIENVFKQKKKPTLKQIAKEILVNEEDIKGYRVTSTGKPEFTNLKVYHDIKDITARKEI
                     IENAELLDQIAKILTIYQSSEDIQEELTNLNSELTQEEIEQISNLKGYTGTHNLSLKAI
                     NLILDELWHTNDNQIAIFNRLKLVPKKVDLSQQKEIPTTLVDDFILSPVVKRSFIQSIK
                     VINAIIKKYGLPNDIIIELAREKNSKDAQKMINEMQKRNRQTNERIEEIIRTTGKENAK
                     YLIEKIKLHDMQEGKCLYSLEAIPLEDLLNNPFNYEVDHIIPRSVSFDNSFNNKVLVKQ
                     EENSKKGNRTPFQYLSSSDSKISYETFKKHILNLAKGKGRISKTKKEYLLEERDINRFS
                     VQKDFINRNLVDTRYATRGLMNLLRSYFRVNNLDVKVKSINGGFTSFLRRKWKFKKERN
                     KGYKHHAEDALIIANADFIFKEWKKLDKAKKVMENQMFEEKQAESMPEIETEQEYKEIF
                     ITPHQIKHIKDFKDYKYSHRVDKKPNRELINDTLYSTRKDDKGNTLIVNNLNGLYDKDN
                     DKLKKLINKSPEKLLMYHHDPQTYQKLKLIMEQYGDEKNPLYKYYEETGNYLTKYSKKD
                     NGPVIKKIKYYGNKLNAHLDITDDYPNSRNKVVKLSLKPYRFDVYLDNGVYKFVTVKNL
                     DVIKKENYYEVNSKCYEEAKKLKKISNQAEFIASFYNNDLIKINGELYRVIGVNNDLLN
                     RIEVNMIDITYREYLENMNDKRPPRIIKTIASKTQSIKKYSTDILGNLYEVKSKKHPQI
                     IKKG"
     CDS             complement(4047..4067)
                     /codon_start=1
                     /product="nuclear localization signal of SV40 (simian virus
                     40) large T antigen"
                     /label=SV40 NLS
                     /translation="PKKKRKV"
     primer_bind     complement(4257..4274)
                     /label=BGH-rev
                     /note="Bovine growth hormone terminator, reverse primer.
                     Also called BGH reverse"
     polyA_signal    4263..4470
                     /label=bGH poly(A) signal
                     /note="bovine growth hormone polyadenylation signal"
     promoter        4477..4717
                     /label=U6 promoter
                     /note="RNA polymerase III promoter for human U6 snRNA"
     primer_bind     4477..4497
                     /label=hU6-F
                     /note="Human U6 promoter, forward primer"
     primer_bind     4648..4667
                     /label=LKO.1 5'
                     /note="Human U6 promoter, forward primer"
     misc_RNA        4747..4822
                     /label=Sa gRNA scaffold
                     /note="guide RNA scaffold for the Staphylococcus aureus
                     CRISPR/Cas9 system"
     repeat_region   4836..4976
                     /label=AAV2 ITR
                     /note="inverted terminal repeat of adeno-associated virus
                     serotype 2"
     repeat_region   4836..4965
                     /label=AAV2 ITR
     rep_origin      5051..5506
                     /direction=RIGHT
                     /label=f1 ori
                     /note="f1 bacteriophage origin of replication; arrow
                     indicates direction of (+) strand synthesis"
     primer_bind     complement(5138..5157)
                     /label=F1ori-R
                     /note="F1 origin, reverse primer"
     primer_bind     5348..5369
                     /label=F1ori-F
                     /note="F1 origin, forward primer"
     primer_bind     complement(5523..5542)
                     /label=pRS-marker
                     /note="pRS vectors, use to sequence yeast selectable
                     marker"
     primer_bind     5642..5664
                     /label=pGEX 3'
                     /note="pGEX vectors, reverse primer"
     primer_bind     complement(5702..5720)
                     /label=pBRforEco
                     /note="pBR322 vectors, upsteam of EcoRI site, forward
                     primer"
     promoter        5788..5892
                     /gene="bla"
                     /label=AmpR promoter
     CDS             5893..6753
                     /codon_start=1
                     /gene="bla"
                     /product="beta-lactamase"
                     /label=AmpR
                     /note="confers resistance to ampicillin, carbenicillin, and
                     related antibiotics"
                     /translation="MSIQHFRVALIPFFAAFCLPVFAHPETLVKVKDAEDQLGARVGYI
                     ELDLNSGKILESFRPEERFPMMSTFKVLLCGAVLSRIDAGQEQLGRRIHYSQNDLVEYS
                     PVTEKHLTDGMTVRELCSAAITMSDNTAANLLLTTIGGPKELTAFLHNMGDHVTRLDRW
                     EPELNEAIPNDERDTTMPVAMATTLRKLLTGELLTLASRQQLIDWMEADKVAGPLLRSA
                     LPAGWFIADKSGAGERGSRGIIAALGPDGKPSRIVVIYTTGSQATMDERNRQIAEIGAS
                     LIKHW"
     primer_bind     complement(6111..6130)
                     /label=Amp-R
                     /note="Ampicillin resistance gene, reverse primer"
     rep_origin      6924..7512
                     /direction=RIGHT
                     /label=ori
                     /note="high-copy-number ColE1/pMB1/pBR322/pUC origin of
                     replication"
     primer_bind     7413..7432
                     /label=pBR322ori-F
                     /note="pBR322 origin, forward primer"
     repeat_region   7574..7703
                     /label=AAV2 ITR (alternate)
                     /note="Functional equivalent of wild-type AAV2 ITR"
ORIGIN
        1 gacattgatt attgactagt tattaatagt aatcaattac ggggtcatta gttcatagcc
       61 catatatgga gttccgcgtt acataactta cggtaaatgg cccgcctggc tgaccgccca
      121 acgacccccg cccattgacg tcaataatga cgtatgttcc catagtaacg ccaataggga
      181 ctttccattg acgtcaatgg gtggagtatt tacggtaaac tgcccacttg gcagtacatc
      241 aagtgtatca tatgccaagt acgcccccta ttgacgtcaa tgacggtaaa tggcccgcct
      301 ggcattatgc ccagtacatg accttatggg actttcctac ttggcagtac atctacgtat
      361 tagtcatcgc tattaccatg gtgatgcggt tttggcagta catcaatggg cgtggatagc
      421 ggtttgactc acggggattt ccaagtctcc accccattga cgtcaatggg agtttgtttt
      481 ggcaccaaaa tcaacgggac tttccaaaat gtcgtaacaa ctccgcccca ttgacgcaaa
      541 tgggcggtag gcgtgtacgg tgggaggtct atataagcag agctctctgg ctaactaccg
      601 gtgctagcgt cgacagaatt ggatccgaag ttcctattct ctagaaagta taggaacttc
      661 caaggcctga agttcctatt cttcaaaagg tataggaact tcgcggccgc ttgatatctt
      721 ggcgcgcctt aagcgtaatc tggaacatcg tatgggtaag cgtaatctgg aacatcgtat
      781 gggtaagcgt aatctggaac atcgtatggg taggatccct ttttcttttt tgcctggccg
      841 gcctttctcg tggccgccgg ccttttgccc tttttgatga tctgagggtg cttcttagat
      901 ttcacttcat acaggttgcc cagaatgtct gtgctgtact tcttaatgct ctgggtcttg
      961 gaggcgattg tcttaatgat cctggggggc ctcttgtcgt tcatgttttc caggtactcg
     1021 cggtaggtga tgtcgatcat gttcacttcg atccggttca gcaggtcgtt gttcacgccg
     1081 atcactctat acagctcgcc gttgatcttg atcagatcgt tgttgtagaa ggaggcgata
     1141 aactcggcct ggttgctgat cttcttcagc ttcttagctt cctcatagca cttgctattc
     1201 acttcgtagt agttttcttt tttgatcaca tccagattct tcacggtcac gaacttgtac
     1261 acgccattgt ccaggtacac gtcgaatctg tagggcttca gggacagctt cacgaccttg
     1321 tttctgctgt tggggtagtc gtcggtgatg tccagatggg cgttcagttt gttgccgtaa
     1381 tacttaatct tcttgatcac ggggccgttg tcctttttgg agtacttggt caggtagttc
     1441 ccggtttcct cgtagtactt gtacagggga ttcttctcgt cgccgtactg ttccataatc
     1501 agcttcagtt tctggtaggt ctgggggtcg tggtggtaca tcagcagctt ttcggggctc
     1561 ttgttgatca gctttttcag cttgtcattg tccttgtcgt acaggccgtt cagattgttc
     1621 acgatcaggg tgttgccctt gtcgtccttc cgggtggagt acagggtgtc gttaatcagc
     1681 tctctattag gcttcttgtc cacccggtgg ctgtacttgt agtccttgaa gtccttaatg
     1741 tgcttgatct ggtggggggt gatgaagatc tctttgtact cctgctcggt ttcgatctcg
     1801 ggcatgctct cggcctgctt ttcctcgaac atctggtttt ccatcacttt tttggccttg
     1861 tccagtttct tccactcttt gaagatgaaa tcggcgttgg caatgatcag ggcgtcctcg
     1921 gcgtggtgct tgtacccctt gttccgctct ttcttaaact tccacttccg ccgcagaaag
     1981 ctggtgaagc cgccattgat ggacttcact ttcacgtcca ggttgttcac tctgaagtag
     2041 ctccgcagca ggttcatcag gcctctggtg gcgtatctgg tatccaccag gttccggttg
     2101 atgaagtctt tctgcacgga gaacctgttg atgtcccgtt cttccagcag atactctttc
     2161 ttggtcttgc tgattctgcc cttgcccttg gccagattca ggatgtgctt cttgaaggtt
     2221 tcgtagctga tcttgctgtc gctgctgctc aggtactgga atggggtccg gttgcccttc
     2281 ttgctgtttt cttcctgctt cacgagcacc ttgttgttga agctgttgtc gaaggacacg
     2341 cttctgggga tgatgtggtc cacctcatag ttgaaggggt tgttcagcag atcttccaga
     2401 gggatggctt ccaggctgta caggcacttg ccttcctgca tgtcgtgcag cttgatcttc
     2461 tcgatcaggt acttggcgtt ctctttgccg gtggtccgga tgatttcctc gatccgctcg
     2521 ttggtctgcc ggttccgctt ctgcatctcg ttgatcattt tctgggcgtc cttggagttc
     2581 ttctcgcggg ccagctcgat aatgatgtcg ttgggcaggc cgtacttctt gatgatggcg
     2641 ttgatcactt tgatgctctg gatgaagctt ctcttcacga cggggctcag gatgaagtcg
     2701 tccaccaggg tggtggggat ctctttctgc tgggacaggt ccaccttctt gggcaccagc
     2761 ttcagccggt tgaagatagc gatctggttg tcgttggtgt gccacagctc gtccaggatc
     2821 aggttgatgg ccttcaggct caggttgtgg gtgccggtat agcccttcag attagagatc
     2881 tgctcgatct cttcctgggt cagctcggag ttcagattgg tcagttcttc ctggatgtcc
     2941 tcgctgctct ggtagatggt caggatcttg gcaatctgat ccagcagctc ggcgttctca
     3001 ataatctctt tccgggcggt aatgtccttg atgtcgtggt acaccttcag gttggtgaac
     3061 tcgggcttgc cggtgctggt cactctgtag cccttaatat cctcttcgtt cacgaggatt
     3121 tctttggcga tctgcttcag ggtgggcttc ttcttctgct tgaacacgtt ctcgatgatc
     3181 tggaacttct cgtaatattc cagcttctcg ttctcgtccc tggtgatcac gagattgttc
     3241 aggtcgttca gggcgttgta caggtcggcg ttgtaggcgt acttcacgct ccgcagttcc
     3301 tcggggaagt aggtgcagtg gcccatcagc atctcgtacc attctttgat gtccttccag
     3361 ccgaaggggc tgccctcgcc aggtccctca tagtaggtcc gccgggtttc cagcaggtcg
     3421 atgtaggtgt cgatgaagct ctggtccagc tggtggtagg ccttctgcac cttcagcagc
     3481 tgtttggctt ctttcacgta gtcgctggtc ttgaatctgt tgatgctgcc ccgcacttcg
     3541 ccgtctttct tcagccgttc cagctgcagt tcggccacgt atttctcttc cagggccttg
     3601 ctgttccggc tgatctgctc tttggtggac agctcgttgc cggtgtcctc ttccacctcg
     3661 ttcacgttgt gcacgcctct tctcttggcc aggtgcagca gggcggcaga gaactcttcc
     3721 tcgctcagct tctggctcag gcccttcact ctggcctcgt aggggttgat gccgctcagc
     3781 tcgctgtggt cggtcagcag gttgtagtcg aacagcagct tcttcactct ctggattcta
     3841 tgccgcctcc gccgcttcag ccttctggcg cctctcttgc tccgcctgcc ctcgttgttt
     3901 tccacgttgg cctctttgaa cagccgcacg ccggcatcga tcacgtcccg tgtctcgtag
     3961 tcgatgatgc cgtagcccac gctggtgatg ccgatgtcca ggcccaggat gtagttccgc
     4021 ttggctgctg ggactccgtg gataccgacc ttccgcttct tctttggggc catgcggccg
     4081 ctgcagaccg gtttagatct ttactagttt aagcttcaat tggaagttcc tattctttct
     4141 agagtatagg aacttcctgc agtaggctag cgaagttcct attccttttg aagtatagga
     4201 acttcgtcga gggggggccc gagcttatcg atgaattcct agagctcgct gatcagcctc
     4261 gactgtgcct tctagttgcc agccatctgt tgtttgcccc tcccccgtgc cttccttgac
     4321 cctggaaggt gccactccca ctgtcctttc ctaataaaat gaggaaattg catcgcattg
     4381 tctgagtagg tgtcattcta ttctgggggg tggggtgggg caggacagca agggggagga
     4441 ttgggaagag aatagcaggc atgctgggga ggtaccgagg gcctatttcc catgattcct
     4501 tcatatttgc atatacgata caaggctgtt agagagataa ttggaattaa tttgactgta
     4561 aacacaaaga tattagtaca aaatacgtga cgtagaaagt aataatttct tgggtagttt
     4621 gcagttttaa aattatgttt taaaatggac tatcatatgc ttaccgtaac ttgaaagtat
     4681 ttcgatttct tggctttata tatcttgtgg aaaggacgaa acaccgcatc gtctccagtc
     4741 cgaactgttt tagtactctg gaaacagaat ctactaaaac aaggcaaaat gccgtgttta
     4801 tctcgtcaac ttgttggcga gatttttgcg gccgcaggaa cccctagtga tggagttggc
     4861 cactccctct ctgcgcgctc gctcgctcac tgaggccggg cgaccaaagg tcgcccgacg
     4921 cccgggcttt gcccgggcgg cctcagtgag cgagcgagcg cgcagctgcc tgcaggggcg
     4981 cctgatgcgg tattttctcc ttacgcatct gtgcggtatt tcacaccgca tannnnnnnn
     5041 nnnnnnnnnn nnnnnnnnnn nnnnnnnnnn nnnnnnnnnn nnnnnnnnnn nnnnnnnnnn
     5101 nnnnnnnnnn nnnnnnnnnn nnnnnnntnn nnnnnnnnnn nnnnnnnnnn nnnnnnnnnn
     5161 nnnnnnnnnn nnnncnnnnn nnnnnnnnnn nnnnnnnnnn nnnnnnnnnn nnnnnnnnnn
     5221 nnnnnnnnnn nnnnnnnnnn nnnnnnnnnn nnnnnnnnnn nnnnnnnnnn nnnnnnnnnn
     5281 nnnnnnnnnn nnnnnnnnnn nnnnnnnnnn nnnnnncctt tgacgttgga gtccacgttc
     5341 tttaatagtg gactcttgtt ccaaactgga acaacactca actctatctc gggctattct
     5401 tttgatttat aagggatttt gccgatttcg gtctattggt taaaaaatga gctgatttaa
     5461 caaaaattta acgcgaattt taacaaaata ttaacgttta caattttatg gtgcactctc
     5521 agtacaatct gctctgatgc cgcatagtta agccagcccc gacacccgcc aacacccgct
     5581 gacgcgccct gacgggcttg tctgctcccg gcatccgctt acagacaagc tgtgaccgtc
     5641 tccgggagct gcatgtgtca gaggttttca ccgtcatcac cgaaacgcgc gagacgaaag
     5701 ggcctcgtga tacgcctatt tttataggtt aatgtcatga taataatggt ttcttagacg
     5761 tcaggtggca cttttcgggg aaatgtgcgc ggaaccccta tttgtttatt tttctaaata
     5821 cattcaaata tgtatccgct catgagacaa taaccctgat aaatgcttca ataatattga
     5881 aaaaggaaga gtatgagtat tcaacatttc cgtgtcgccc ttattccctt ttttgcggca
     5941 ttttgccttc ctgtttttgc tcacccagaa acgctggtga aagtaaaaga tgctgaagat
     6001 cagttgggtg cacgagtggg ttacatcgaa ctggatctca acagcggtaa gatccttgag
     6061 agttttcgcc ccgaagaacg ttttccaatg atgagcactt ttaaagttct gctatgtggc
     6121 gcggtattat cccgtattga cgccgggcaa gagcaactcg gtcgccgcat acactattct
     6181 cagaatgact tggttgagta ctcaccagtc acagaaaagc atcttacgga tggcatgaca
     6241 gtaagagaat tatgcagtgc tgccataacc atgagtgata acactgcggc caacttactt
     6301 ctgacaacga tcggaggacc gaaggagcta accgcttttt tgcacaacat gggggatcat
     6361 gtaactcgcc ttgatcgttg ggaaccggag ctgaatgaag ccataccaaa cgacgagcgt
     6421 gacaccacga tgcctgtagc aatggcaaca acgttgcgca aactattaac tggcgaacta
     6481 cttactctag cttcccggca acaattaata gactggatgg aggcggataa agttgcagga
     6541 ccacttctgc gctcggccct tccggctggc tggtttattg ctgataaatc tggagccggt
     6601 gagcgtggaa gccgcggtat cattgcagca ctggggccag atggtaagcc ctcccgtatc
     6661 gtagttatct acacgacggg gagtcaggca actatggatg aacgaaatag acagatcgct
     6721 gagataggtg cctcactgat taagcattgg taactgtcag accaagttta ctcatatata
     6781 ctttagattg atttaaaact tcatttttaa tttaaaagga tctaggtgaa gatccttttt
     6841 gataatctca tgaccaaaat cccttaacgt gagttttcgt tccactgagc gtcagacccc
     6901 gtagaaaaga tcaaaggatc ttcttgagat cctttttttc tgcgcgtaat ctgctgcttg
     6961 caaacaaaaa aaccaccgct accagcggtg gtttgtttgc cggatcaaga gctaccaact
     7021 ctttttccga aggtaactgg cttcagcaga gcgcagatac caaatactgt tcttctagtg
     7081 tagccgtagt taggccacca cttcaagaac tctgtagcac cgcctacata cctcgctctg
     7141 ctaatcctgt taccagtggc tgctgccagt ggcgataagt cgtgtcttac cgggttggac
     7201 tcaagacgat agttaccgga taaggcgcag cggtcgggct gaacgggggg ttcgtgcaca
     7261 cagcccagct tggagcgaac gacctacacc gaactgagat acctacagcg tgagctatga
     7321 gaaagcgcca cgcttcccga agggagaaag gcggacaggt atccggtaag cggcagggtc
     7381 ggaacaggag agcgcacgag ggagcttcca gggggaaacg cctggtatct ttatagtcct
     7441 gtcgggtttc gccacctctg acttgagcgt cgatttttgt gatgctcgtc aggggggcgg
     7501 agcctatgga aaaacgccag caacgcggcc tttttacggt tcctggcctt ttgctggcct
     7561 tttgctcaca tgtcctgcag gcagctgcgc gctcgctcgc tcactgaggc cgcccgggcg
     7621 tcgggcgacc tttggtcgcc cggcctcagt gagcgagcga gcgcgcagag agggagtggc
     7681 caactccatc actaggggtt cctgcggcct ctagactcga ggcgtt
//
